>Addgene plasmid #52272 | pSC-hTDG-PreE2 | depositor full sequence | sequence record 80836 | pSC-hTDG-PreE2 sequence 8283 bps
TAATACGACTCACTATAGGGGAATTGTGAGCGGATAACAATTCCCCTCTAGAAATAATTTTGTTTAACTT
TAAGAAGGAGATATAACCATGGAAGCGGAGAACGCGGGCAGCTATTCCCTTCAGCAAGCTCAAGCTTTTT
ATACGTTTCCATTTCAACAACTGATGGCTGAAGCTCCTAATATGGCAGTTGTGAATGAACAGCAAATGCC
AGAAGAAGTTCCAGCCCCAGCTCCTGCTCAGGAACCAGTGCAAGAGGCTCCAAAAGGAAGAAAAAGAAAA
CCCAGAACAACAGAACCAAAACAACCAGTGGAACCCAAAAAACCTGTTGAGTCAAAAAAATCTGGCAAGT
CTGCAAAATCAAAAGAAAAACAAGAAAAAATTACAGACACATTTAAAGTAAAAAGAAAAGTAGACCGTTT
TAATGGTGTTTCAGAAGCTGAACTTCTGACCAAGACTCTCCCCGATATTTTGACCTTCAATCTGGACATT
GTCATTATTGGCATAAACCCGGGACTAATGGCTGCTTACAAAGGGCATCATTACCCTGGACCTGGAAACC
ATTTTTGGAAGTGTTTGTTTATGTCAGGGCTCAGTGAGGTCCAGCTGAACCATATGGATGATCACACTCT
ACCAGGGAAGTATGGTATTGGATTTACCAACATGGTGGAAAGGACCACGCCCGGCAGCAAAGATCTCTCC
AGTAAAGAATTTCGTGAAGGAGGACGTATTCTAGTACAGAAATTACAGAAATATCAGCCACGAATAGCAG
TGTTTAATGGAAAATGTATTTATGAAATTTTTAGTAAAGAAGTTTTTGGAGTAAAGGTTAAGAACTTGGA
ATTTGGGCTTCAGCCCCATAAGATTCCAGACACAGAAACTCTCTGCTATGTTATGCCATCATCCAGTGCA
AGATGTGCTCAGTTTCCTCGAGCCCAAGACAAAGTTCATTACTACATAAAACTGAAGGACTTAAGAGATC
AGTTGAAAGGCATTGAACGAAATATGGACGTTCAAGAGGTGCAATATACATTTGACCTACAGCTTGCCCA
AGAGGATGCAAAGAAGATGGCTGTTAAGGAAGAAAAATATGATCCAGGTTATGAGGCAGCATATGGTGGT
GCTTACGGAGAAAATCCATGCAGCAGTGAACCTTGTGGCTTCTCTTCAAATGGGCTAATTGAGAGCGTGG
AGTTAAGAGGAGAATCAGCTTTCAGTGGCATTCCTAATGGGCAGTGGATGACCCAGTCATTTACAGACCA
AATTCCTTCCTTTAGTAATCACTGTGGAACACAAGAACAGGAAGAAGAAAGCCATGCTGAATTCCTCGAG
GTTCTGTTCCAGGGTCCAGGTGGCGGAAGCTTAGCATCCATGTCGGGGATCGCCCTCAGCAGACTCGCCC
AGGAGAGGAAAGCATGGAGGAAAGACCACCCATTTGGTTTCGTGGCTGTCCCAACAAAAAATCCCGATGG
CACGATGAACCTCATGAACTGGGAGTGCGCCATTCCGGGAAAGAAAGGGACTCCGTGGGAAGGAGGCTTG
TTTAAACTACGGATGCTTTTCAAAGATGATTATCCATCTTCGCCACCAAAATGTAAATTCGAACCACCAT
TATTTCACCCGAATGTGTACCCTTCGGGGACAGTGTGCCTGTCCATCTTAGAGGAGGACAAGGACTGGAG
GCCAGCCATCACAATCAAACAGATCCTATTAGGAATACAGGAACTTCTAAATGAACCAAATATCCAAGAC
CCAGCTCAAGCAGAGGCCTACACGATTTACTGCCAAAACAGAGTGGAGTACGAGAAAAGGGTCCGAGCAC
AAGCCAAGAAGTTTGCGCCCTCATCAGGATCCGGAATGTCCCCTATACTAGGTTATTGGAAAATTAAGGG
CCTTGTGCAACCCACTCGACTTCTTTTGGAATATCTTGAAGAAAAATATGAAGAGCATTTGTATGAGCGC
GATGAAGGTGATAAATGGCGAAACAAAAAGTTTGAATTGGGTTTGGAGTTTCCCAATCTTCCTTATTATA
TTGATGGTGATGTTAAATTAACACAGTCTATGGCCATCATACGTTATATAGCTGACAAGCACAACATGTT
GGGTGGTTGTCCAAAAGAGCGTGCAGAGATTTCAATGCTTGAAGGAGCGGTTTTGGATATTAGATACGGT
GTTTCGAGAATTGCATATAGTAAAGACTTTGAAACTCTCAAAGTTGATTTTCTTAGCAAGCTACCTGAAA
TGCTGAAAATGTTCGAAGATCGTTTATGTCATAAAACATATTTAAATGGTGATCATGTAACCCATCCTGA
CTTCATGTTGTATGACGCTCTTGATGTTGTTTTATACATGGACCCAATGTGCCTGGATGCGTTCCCAAAA
TTAGTTTGTTTTAAAAAACGTATTGAAGCTATCCCACAAATTGATAAGTACTTGAAATCCAGCAAGTATA
TAGCATGGCCTTTGCAGGGCTGGCAAGCCACGTTTGGTGGTGGCGACCATCCTCCAAAATAGATCCGGCT
GCTAACAAAGCCCGAAAGGAAGCTGAGTTGGCTGCTGCCACCGCTGAGCAATAACTAGCATAACCCCTTG
GGGCCTCTAAACGGGTCTTGAGGGGTTTTTTGCTGAAAGGAGGAACTATATCCGGATAACTACGTCAGGT
GGCACTTTTCGGGGAAATGTGCGCGGAACCCCTATTTGTTTATTTTTCTAAATACATTCAAATATGTATC
CGCTCATGAGACAATAACCCTGATAAATGCTTCAATAATATTGAAAAAGGAAGAGTATGAGTATTCAACA
TTTCCGTGTCGCCCTTATTCCCTTTTTTGCGGCATTTTGCCTTCCTGTTTTTGCTCACCCAGAAACGCTG
GTGAAAGTAAAAGATGCTGAAGATCAGTTGGGTGCACGAGTGGGTTACATCGAACTGGATCTCAACAGCG
GTAAGATCCTTGAGAGTTTTCGCCCCGAAGAACGTTCTCCAATGATGAGCACTTTTAAAGTTCTGCTATG
TGGCGCGGTATTATCCCGTGTTGACGCCGGGCAAGAGCAACTCGGTCGCCGCATACACTATTCTCAGAAT
GACTTGGTTGAGTACTCACCAGTCACAGAAAAGCATCTTACGGATGGCATGACAGTAAGAGAATTATGCA
GTGCTGCCATAACCATGAGTGATAACACTGCGGCCAACTTACTTCTGACAACGATCGGAGGACCGAAGGA
GCTAACCGCTTTTTTGCACAACATGGGGGATCATGTAACTCGCCTTGATCGTTGGGAACCGGAGCTGAAT
GAAGCCATACCAAACGACGAGCGTGACACCACGATGCCTGTAGCAATGGCAACAACGTTGCGCAAACTAT
TAACTGGCGAACTACTTACTCTAGCTTCCCGGCAACAATTAATAGACTGGATGGAGGCGGATAAAGTTGC
AGGACCACTTCTGCGCTCGGCCCTTCCGGCTGGCTGGTTTATTGCTGATAAATCTGGAGCCGGTGAGCGT
GGGTCTCGCGGTATCATTGCAGCACTGGGGCCAGATGGTAAGCCCTCCCGTATCGTAGTTATCTACACGA
CGGGGAGTCAGGCAACTATGGATGAACGAAATAGACAGATCGCTGAGATAGGTGCCTCACTGATTAAGCA
TTGGTAACTGTCAGACCAAGTTTACTCATATATACTTTAGATTGATT
[38 nt withheld, positions 3688-3725]
A
[37 nt withheld, positions 3727-3763]
ATTTTGTTAAAATTCGCGTTAAATTTTTGTTAAATCAGCTCATTTTTTAACCAATAGGCCGAAATCGGCA
AAATCCCTTATAAATCAAAAGAATAGCCCGAGATAGGGT
[37 nt withheld, positions 3873-3909]
AAAGAACGTGGACTCCAACGTCAAAGG
[141 nt withheld, positions 3937-4077]
G
[125 nt withheld, positions 4079-4203]
AAAGGATCTAGGTGAAGATCCTTTTTGATAATCTCATGACCAAAATCCCTTAACGTGAGTTTTCGTTCCA
CTGAGCGTCAGACCCCGTAGAAAAGATCAAAGGATCTTCTTGAGATCCTTTTTTTCTGCGCGTAATCTGC
TGCTTGCAAACAAAAAAACCACCGCTACCAGCGGTGGTTTGTTTGCCGGATCAAGAGCTACCAACTCTTT
TTCCGAAGGTAACTGGCTTCAGCAGAGCGCAGATACCAAATACTGTCCTTCTAGTGTAGCCGTAGTTAGG
CCACCACTTCAAGAACTCTGTAGCACCGCCTACATACCTCGCTCTGCTAATCCTGTTACCAGTGGCTGCT
GCCAGTGGCGATAAGTCGTGTCTTACCGGGTTGGACTCAAGACGATAGTTACCGGATAAGGCGCAGCGGT
CGGGCTGAACGGGGGGTTCGTGCACACAGCCCAGCTTGGAGCGAACGACCTACACCGAACTGAGATACCT
ACAGCGTGAGCTATGAGAAAGCGCCACGCTTCCCGAAGGGAGAAAGGCGGACAGGTATCCGGTAAGCGGC
AGGGTCGGAACAGGAGAGCGCACGAGGGAGCTTCCAGGGGGAAACGCCTGGTATCTTTATAGTCCTGTCG
GGTTTCGCCACCTCTGACTTGAGCGTCGATTTTTGTGATGCTCGTCAGGGGGGCGGAGCCTATGGAAAAA
CGCCAGCAACGCGGCCTTTTTACGGTTCCTGGCCTTTTGCTGGCCTTTTGCTCACATGTTCTTTCCTGCG
TTATCCCCTGATTCTGTGGATAACCGTATTACCGCCTTTGAGTGAGCTGATACCGCTCGCCGCAGCCGAA
CGACCGAGCGCAGCGAGTCAGTGAGCGAGGAAGCTATGGTGCACTCTCAGTACAATCTGCTCTGATGCCG
CATAGTTAAGCCAGTATACACTCCGCTATCGCTACGTGACTGGGTCATGGCTGCGCCCCGACACCCGCCA
ACACCCGCTGACGCGCCCTGACGGGCTTGTCTGCTCCCGGCATCCGCTTACAGACAAGCTGTGACCGTCT
CCGGGAGCTGCATGTGTCAGAGGTTTTCACCGTCATCACCGAAACGCGCGAGGCAGCTGCGGTAAAGCTC
ATCAGCGTGGTCGTGCAGCGATTCACAGATGTCTGCCTGTTCATCCGCGTCCAGCTCGTTGAGTTTCTCC
AGAAGCGTTAATGTCTGGCTTCTGATAAAGCGGGCCATGTTAAGGGCGGTTTTTTCCTGTTTGGTCACTG
ATGCCTCCGTGTAAGGGGGATTTCTGTTCATGGGGGTAATGATACCGATGAAACGAGAGAGGATGCTCAC
GATACGGGTTACTGATGATGAACATGCCCGGTTACTGGAACGTTGTGAGGGTAAACAACTGGCGGTATGG
ATGCGGCGGGACCAGAGAAAAATCACTCAGGGTCAATGCCAGCCGAACGCCAGCAAGACGTAGCCCAGCG
CGTCGGCCGCCATGCCGGCGATAATGGCCTGCTTCTCGCCGAAACGTTTGGTGGCGGGACCAGTGACGAA
GGCTTGAGCGAGGGCGTGCAAGATTCCGAATACCGCAAGCGACAGGCCGATCATCGTCGCGCTCCAGCGA
AAGCGGTCCTCGCCGAAAATGACCCAGAGCGCTGCCGGCACCTGTCCTACGAGTTGCATGATAAAGAAGA
CAGTCATAAGTGCGGCGACGATAGTCATGCCCCGCGCCCACCGGAAGGAGCTGACTGGGTTGAAGGCTCT
CAAGGGCATCGGTCGAGATCCCGGTGCCTAATGAGTGAGCTAACTTACATTAATTGCGTTGCGCTCACTG
CCCGCTTTCCAGTCGGGAAACCTGTCGTGCCAGCTGCATTAATGAATCGGCCAACGCGCGGGGAGAGGCG
GTTTGCGTATTGGGCGCCAGGGTGGTTTTTCTTTTCACCAGTGAGACGGGCAACAGCTGATTGCCCTTCA
CCGCCTGGCCCTGAGAGAGTTGCAGCAAGCGGTCCACGCTGGTTTGCCCCAGCAGGCGAAAATCCTGTTT
GATGGTGGTTAACGGCGGGATATAACATGAGCTGTCTTCGGTATCGTCGTATCCCACTACCGAGATATCC
GCACCAACGCGCAGCCCGGACTCGGTAATGGCGCGCATTGCGCCCAGCGCCATCTGATCGTTGGCAACCA
GCATCGCAGTGGGAACGATGCCCTCATTCAGCATTTGCATGGTTTGTTGAAAACCGGACATGGCACTCCA
GTCGCCTTCCCGTTCCGCTATCGGCTGAATTTGATTGCGAGTGAGATATTTATGCCAGCCAGCCAGACGC
AGACGCGCCGAGACAGAACTTAATGGGCCCGCTAACAGCGCGATTTGCTGGTGACCCAATGCGACCAGAT
GCTCCACGCCCAGTCGCGTACCGTCTTCATGGGAGAAAATAATACTGTTGATGGGTGTCTGGTCAGAGAC
ATCAAGAAATAACGCCGGAACATTAGTGCAGGCAGCTTCCACAGCAATGGCATCCTGGTCATCCAGCGGA
TAGTTAATGATCAGCCCACTGACGCGTTGCGCGAGAAGATTGTGCACCGCCGCTTTACAGGCTTCGACGC
CGCTTCGTTCTACCATCGACACCACCACGCTGGCACCCAGTTGATCGGCGCGAGATTTAATCGCCGCGAC
AATTTGCGACGGCGCGTGCAGGGCCAGACTGGAGGTGGCAACGCCAATCAGCAACGACTGTTTGCCCGCC
AGTTGTTGTGCCACGCGGTTGGGAATGTAATTCAGCTCCGCCATCGCCGCTTCCACTTTTTCCCGCGTTT
TCGCAGAAACGTGGCTGGCCTGGTTCACCACGCGGGAAACGGTCTGATAAGAGACACCGGCATACTCTGC
GACATCGTATAACGTTACTGGTTTCACATTCACCACCCTGAATTGACTCTCTTCCGGGCGCTATCATGCC
ATACCGCGAAAGGTTTTGCGCCATTCGATGGTGTCCGGGATCTCGACGCTCTCCCTTATGCGACTCCTGC
ATTAGGAAGCAGCCCAGTAGTAGGTTGAGGCCGTTGAGCACCGCCGCCGCAAGGAATGGTGCATGCCGGC
ATGCCGCCCTTTCGTCTTCAAGAATTAATTCCCAATTCCCCAGGCATCAAATAAAACGAAAGGCTCAGTC
GAAAGACTGGGCCTTTCGTTTTATCTGTTGTTTGTCGGTGAACGCTCTCCTGAGTAGGACAAATCCGCCG
GGAGCGGATTTGAACGTTGCGAAGCAACGGCCCGGAGGGTGGCGGGCAGGACGCCCGCCATAAACTGCCA
GGAATTAATTCCCCAGGCATCAAATAAAACGAAAGGCTCAGTCGAAAGACTGGGCCTTTCGTTTTATCTG
TTGTTTGTCGGTGAACGCTCTCCTGAGTAGGACAAATCCGCCGGGAGCGGATTTGAACGTTGCGAAGCAA
CGGCCCGGAGGGTGGCGGGCAGGACGCCCGCCATAAACTGCCAGGAATTAATTCCCCAGGCATCAAATAA
AACGAAAGGCTCAGTCGAAAGACTGGGCCTTTCGTTTTATCTGTTGTTTGTCGGTGAACGCTCTCCTGAG
TAGGACAAATCCGCCGGGAGCGGATTTGAACGTTGCGAAGCAACGGCCCGGAGGGTGGCGGGCAGGACGC
CCGCCATAAACTGCCAGGAATTAATTCCCCAGGCATCAAATAAAACGAAAGGCTCAGTCGAAAGACTGGG
CCTTTCGTTTTATCTGTTGTTTGTCGGTGAACGCTCTCCTGAGTAGGACAAATCCGCCGGGAGCGGATTT
GAACGTTGCGAAGCAACGGCCCGGAGGGTGGCGGGCAGGACGCCCGCCATAAACTGCCAGGAATTAATTC
CCCAGGCATCAAATAAAACGAAAGGCTCAGTCGAAAGACTGGGCCTTTCGTTTTATCTGTTGTTTGTCGG
TGAACGCTCTCCTGAGTAGGACAAATCCGCCGGGAGCGGATTTGAACGTTGCGAAGCAACGGCCCGGAGG
GTGGCGGGCAGGACGCCCGCCATAAACTGCCAGGAATTGGGGATCGGAATTAATTCCCGGTTTAAACCGG
GGATCTCGATCCCGCGAAAT
Features (pLannotate 1.2.2; 25 found; start..end, strand, type, name):
      1..19      +  promoter       T7 promoter: promoter for bacteriophage T7 RNA polymerase
     20..44      +  protein_bind   lac operator: The lac repressor binds to the lac operator to inhibit transcription in E. coli. This inhibition can be relieved by adding lactose or isopropyl-β-D-thiogalactopyranoside (IPTG). lac repressor encoded by lacI
     59..81      +  RBS            RBS: efficient ribosome binding site from bacteriophage T7 gene 10 (Olins and Rangwala, 1989)
     89..1318    +  CDS            TDG: TDG_HUMAN - Experimental evidence at protein level: Swiss-Prot protein existence level 1. DNA glycosylase that plays a key role in active DNA demethylation: specifically recognizes and binds 5-formylcytosine (5fC) and 5-carboxylcytosine (5caC) in the context of CpG sites and mediates their excision through base-excision repair (BER) to install an unmethylated cytosine. Cannot remove 5-hydroxymethylcytosine (5hmC). According to an alternative model, involved in DNA demethylation by mediating DNA glycolase activity toward 5-hydroxymethyluracil (5hmU) produced by deamination of 5hmC. Also involve
   1370..1843    +  CDS            UBE2I: UBC9_CHICK - Also known as UBC9, UBCE9. Experimental evidence at protein level: Swiss-Prot protein existence level 1. Accepts the ubiquitin-like proteins SUMO1, SUMO2 and SUMO3 from the UBLE1A-UBLE1B E1 complex and catalyzes their covalent attachment to other proteins with the help of an E3 ligase such as RANBP2 or CBX4. Essential for nuclear architecture and chromosome segregation. From Gallus gallus (Chicken).
   1856..2509    +  CDS            GST26_SCHJA: Experimental evidence at protein level: Swiss-Prot protein existence level 1. GST isoenzymes appear to play a central role in the parasite detoxification system. Other functions are also suspected including a role in increasing the solubility of haematin in the parasite gut. From Schistosoma japonicum (Blood fluke).
   2518..2567    +  CDS            SET1 (fragment): solubility-enhancement tag derived from T7 phage gene 10B
   2575..2622    +  terminator     T7 terminator: transcription terminator for bacteriophage T7 RNA polymerase
   2682..2786    +  promoter       AmpR promoter: bla
   2787..3647    +  CDS            AmpR: β-lactamase; bla; confers resistance to ampicillin, carbenicillin, and related antibiotics
   3689..4202    -  rep_origin     M13 ori (sequence partly withheld): M13 bacteriophage origin of replication; arrow indicates direction of (+) strand synthesis
   4313..4901    +  rep_origin     ori: high-copy-number ColE1/pMB1/pBR322/pUC origin of replication
   5078..5168    -  misc_feature   bom (fragment): basis of mobility region from pBR322
   5270..5461    -  CDS            rop: Rop protein, which maintains plasmids at low copy number; rop
   5502..5612    +  CDS            mbeC (fragment): MBEC_ECOLX - Experimental evidence at protein level: Swiss-Prot protein existence level 1. Required for efficient mobilization of ColE1 plasmid and is thus essential to promote the specific transfer of the plasmid during conjugation. Probably functions by inducing DNA bending, helping the MbeA relaxase to melt the DNA around the nic site and cleave the phosphodiester bond. Binds specifically double-stranded DNA (dsDNA) containing the ColE1 oriT but does not recognize the inverted repeat (IR). From Escherichia coli.
   5647..5969    -  CDS            TcR (fragment): tetracycline efflux protein; tet; confers resistance to tetracycline
   5984..6005    -  protein_bind   CAP binding site: CAP binding activates transcription in the presence of cAMP. E. coli catabolite activator protein
   6018..7100    -  CDS            lacI: lac repressor; lacI; The lac repressor binds to the lac operator to inhibit transcription in E. coli. This inhibition can be relieved by adding lactose or isopropyl-β-D-thiogalactopyranoside (IPTG).
   7101..7178    -  promoter       lacI promoter: lacI
   7186..7279    -  CDS            TcR (fragment): tetracycline efflux protein; tet; confers resistance to tetracycline
   7331..7417    +  terminator     rrnB T1 terminator: Escherichia coli rrnB; transcription terminator T1 from the E. coli rrnB gene
   7514..7600    +  terminator     rrnB T1 terminator: Escherichia coli rrnB; transcription terminator T1 from the E. coli rrnB gene
   7697..7783    +  terminator     rrnB T1 terminator: Escherichia coli rrnB; transcription terminator T1 from the E. coli rrnB gene
   7880..7966    +  terminator     rrnB T1 terminator: Escherichia coli rrnB; transcription terminator T1 from the E. coli rrnB gene
   8063..8149    +  terminator     rrnB T1 terminator: Escherichia coli rrnB; transcription terminator T1 from the E. coli rrnB gene
