[The description below was written by a language model from this plasmid's Addgene catalogue record and pLannotate feature annotations shown in this document.]
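Description:
pSC-hTDG-PreE2 is a bacterial expression plasmid built on the pTXB3 backbone, in which the original GyrA intein–chitin-binding domain module was replaced by a Ubc9–GST fusion to give the cloning vector pSC-PreE2. It is propagated in E. coli under ampicillin selection (β-lactamase with its own promoter) from a ColE1/pMB1-type origin. The catalogue lists it as high copy, although the feature table also shows a rop gene and a bom fragment typical of pBR322-derived backbones. An M13 phage origin is present as well, along with nonfunctional remnants of the tetracycline resistance gene and of mbeC. Five tandem rrnB T1 terminators lie upstream of the expression cassette, presumably insulating it from read-through transcription.

The payload is the human thymine DNA glycosylase (TDG) coding sequence, inserted between NcoI and EcoRI sites. It lies downstream of a T7 promoter, a lac operator and the T7 gene 10 ribosome binding site, and is followed by the SUMO-conjugating E2 enzyme Ubc9 (UBE2I) and then Schistosoma japonicum GST. The annotation tool matched the Ubc9 segment to the chicken protein entry, and the record does not state the species of the cDNA. A T7 terminator closes the unit, and a plasmid-borne lacI makes expression IPTG-inducible in strains supplying T7 RNA polymerase, such as BL21(DE3).

The plasmid belongs to a recombinant SUMOylation system for producing SUMO-modified proteins in bacteria. Tethering the E2 to the TDG substrate presumably favours its modification, with GST available as an affinity handle. The record notes that it is used together with a second vector during expression, but the contents of that vector are not described. The "Pre" in the name may indicate a protease site between TDG and Ubc9, but no such site is annotated in the record.
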