Addgene plasmid #52272: pSC-hTDG-PreE2
Purpose: Bacterial expression of human TDG C-terminally fused to SUMO-E2 and GST
Depositing lab: Primo Schaer. Depositing organization: University of Basel. Publication: Versatile Recombinant SUMOylation System for the Production of SUMO-Modified Protein. Weber AR, Schuermann D, Schar P. PLoS One. 2014 Jul 9;9(7):e102157. doi: 10.1371/journal.pone.0102157. eCollection 2014. PubMed 25007328.
Backbone
  Vector backbone: pTXB3
  Backbone manufacturer: New England Biolabs
  Backbone size w/o insert (bp): 6707
  Total vector size (bp): 8283
  Modifications to backbone: GyrA-intein-CBD domain replaced by Ubc9-GST fusion resulting in the cloning vector pSC-PreE2
  Vector type: Bacterial Expression
Growth in bacteria
  Bacterial resistance: Ampicillin, 100 μg/mL
  Growth temperature: 37°C
  Growth strain: DH5alpha
  Growth instructions: In combination with a second vector for protein expression in BL21(DE3) cells, the selection pressure was reduced by half to 50 mg/L Ampicillin
  Copy number: High Copy
Gene/Insert
  Gene/Insert name: hTDG (alt name: thymine DNA glycosylase)
  Species: H. sapiens (human)
  Insert size (bp): 1232
  GenBank ID: NM_003211.4
  Entrez Gene: TDG (a.k.a. hTDG)
  Promoter: T7
  Tag / fusion protein: Ubc9-GST (C terminal on backbone)
  Cloning method: Restriction Enzyme; 5′ cloning site NcoI (not destroyed); 3′ cloning site EcoRI (not destroyed)
  Sequencing primers: 5′ TAATACGACTCACTATAGGG
Resource information
  A portion of this plasmid was derived from a plasmid made by: Ubc9 cDNAs was amplified from pGEX-based expression vector kindly gifted by Ronald Hay
Terms and licenses: Academic/Nonprofit Terms; Industry Terms: Not Available to Industry
How to cite: pSC-hTDG-PreE2 was a gift from Primo Schaer (Addgene plasmid # 52272 ; http://n2t.net/addgene:52272 ; RRID:Addgene_52272)
