>Addgene plasmid #52272 | pSC-hTDG-PreE2 | addgene partial sequence | sequence record 85625 | T7 5'-TAATACGACTCACTATAGGG-3'
AATAATTTTGTTTAACTTTAAGAAGGAGATATAACCATGGAAGCGGAGAACGCGGGCAGCTATTCCCTTC
AGCAAGCTCAAGCTTTTTATACGTTTCCATTTCAACAACTGATGGCTGAAGCTCCTAATATGGCAGTTGT
GAATGAACAGCAAATGCCAGAAGAAGTTCCAGCCCCAGCTCCTGCTCAGGAACCAGTGCAAGAGGCTCCA
AAAGGAAGAAAAAGAAAACCCAGAACAACAGAACCAAAACAACCAGTGGAACCCAAAAAACCTGTTGAGT
CAAAAAAATCTGGCAAGTCTGCAAAATCAAAAGAAAAACAAGAAAAAATTACAGACACATTTAAAGTAAA
AAGAAAAGTAGACCGTTTTAATGGTGTTTCAGAAGCTGAACTTCTGACCAAGACTCTCCCCGATATTTTG
ACCTTCAATCTGGACATTGTCATTATTGGCATAAACCCGGGACTAATGGCTGCTTACAAAGGGCATCATT
ACCCTGGACCTGGAAACCATTTTTGGAAGTGTTTGTTTATGTCAGGGCTCAGTGAGGTCCAGCTGAACCA
TATGGATGATCACACTCTACCAGGGAAGTATGGTATTGGATTTACCAACATGGTGGAAAGGACCACGCCC
GGCAGCAAAGATCTCTCCAGTAAAGAATTTCGTGAAGGAGGACGTATTCTAGTACAGAAATTACAGAAAT
ATCAGCCACGAATAGCAGTGTTTAATGGAAAATGTATTTATGAAATTTTTAGTAAAGAAGTTTTTGGAGT
AAAGGTTAAGAACTTGGAATTTGGGCTTCAGCCCCATAAGATTCCAGACACAGAAACTCTCTGCTATGTT
ATGCCATCATCCAGTGCAAGATGTGCTCAGTT
