>Addgene plasmid #52272 | pSC-hTDG-PreE2 | addgene partial sequence | sequence record 86323 | GST-R 5'-AAAGAAGTCGAGTGGGTTGC-3'
AGGGGACATTCCGGATCCTGATGAGGGCGCAAACTTCTTGGCTTGTGCTCGGACCCTTTTCTCGTACTCC
ACTCTGTTTTGGCAGTAAATCGTGTAGGCCTCTGCTTGAGCTGGGTCTTGGATATTTGGTTCATTTAGAA
GTTCCTGTATTCCTAATAGGATCTGTTTGATTGTGATGGCTGGCCTCCAGTCCTTGTCCTCCTCTAAGAT
GGACAGGCACACTGTCCCCGAAGGGTACACATTCGGGTGAAATAATGGTGGTTCGAATTTACATTTTGGT
GGCGAAGATGGATAATCATCTTTGAAAAGCATCCGTAGTTTAAACAAGCCTCCTTCCCACGGAGTCCCTT
TCTTTCCCGGAATGGCGCACTCCCAGTTCATGAGGTTCATCGTGCCATCGGGATTTTTTGTTGGGACAGC
CACGAAACCAAATGGGTGGTCTTTCCTCCATGCTTTCCTCTCCTGGGCGAGTCTGCTGAGGGCGATCCCC
GACATGGATGCTAAGCTTCCGCCACCTGGACCCTGGAACAGAACCTCGAGGAATTCAGCATGGCTTTCTT
CTTCCTGTTCTTGTGTTCCACAGTGATTACTAAAGGAAGGAATTTGGTCTGTAAATGACTGGGTCATCCA
CTGCCCATTAGGAATGCCACTGAAAGCTGATTCTCCTCTTAACTCCACGCTCTCAATTAGCCCATTTGAA
GAGAAGCCACAAGGTTCACTGCTGCATGGATTTTCTCCGTAAGCACCACCATATGCTGCCTCATAACCTG
GATCATATTTTTCTTCCTTAACAGCCATCTTCTTTGCATCCTCTTGGGCAAGCTGTAGGTCAAATGTATA
TTGCACCTCTTGAACGTCCATATTT
